Addgene plasmid #139834: pFUW-tetO-Cebpa
Purpose: doxycycline-inducible expression of mouse Cebpa in mammalian cells
Depositing lab: Filipe Pereira. Depositing organization: Lund University. Publication: Direct reprogramming of fibroblasts into antigen-presenting dendritic cells. Rosa FF, Pires CF, Kurochkin I, Ferreira AG, Gomes AM, Palma LG, Shaiv K, Solanas L, Azenha C, Papatsenko D, Schulz O, Reis e Sousa C, Pereira CF. Sci Immunol. 2018 Dec 7;3(30). pii: 3/30/eaau4292. doi: 10.1126/sciimmunol.aau4292. PubMed 30530727.
Backbone
  Vector backbone: pFUW-tetO
  Vector type: Mammalian Expression, Lentiviral
Growth in bacteria
  Bacterial resistance: Ampicillin, 100 μg/mL
  Growth temperature: 37°C
  Growth strain: NEB Stable
  Copy number: High Copy
Gene/Insert
  Gene/Insert name: Cebpa
  Species: M. musculus (mouse)
  Insert size (bp): 1080
  GenBank ID: NM_007678.3
  Entrez Gene: Cebpa (a.k.a. C/ebpalpha, CBF-A, Cebp)
  Promoter: TRE-mCMV
  Cloning method: Restriction Enzyme; 5′ cloning site EcoRI (unknown if destroyed); 3′ cloning site EcoRI (unknown if destroyed)
  Sequencing primers: 5′ TCCACGCTGTTTTGACCTCC
Terms and licenses: Academic/Nonprofit Terms; Industry Terms: Not Available to Industry
Depositor comments: Please note Cebpa insert is duplicated in this plasmid. Cebpa coding sequence contains a stop codon so this duplication does not affect plasmid function.
How to cite: pFUW-tetO-Cebpa was a gift from Filipe Pereira (Addgene plasmid # 139834 ; http://n2t.net/addgene:139834 ; RRID:Addgene_139834)
