[The description below was written by a language model from this plasmid's Addgene catalogue record and pLannotate feature annotations shown in this document.]
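Description:
pFUW-tetO-Cebpa is a lentiviral transfer plasmid for doxycycline-inducible expression of mouse Cebpa (C/EBPα) in mammalian cells, built on the pFUW-tetO backbone. It is maintained in E. coli through a high-copy ColE1/pUC-type origin and selected with ampicillin via the AmpR β-lactamase gene; an f1 origin is also present. The backbone additionally carries an SV40/EM7-driven BleoR cassette with an SV40 poly(A) signal, which lies outside the LTR-flanked region and so would not be carried into the packaged viral genome.

The viral genome is transcribed from a CMV enhancer/promoter fused to a truncated HIV-1 5' LTR, followed by the Ψ packaging signal with a gag fragment, the RRE for Rev-dependent nuclear export, and the cPPT/CTS element that aids nuclear import of the reverse-transcribed genome. Downstream sits the expression cassette: a tetracycline response element with seven tetO copies joined to a minimal CMV promoter (TRE-mCMV), which is active only when a tetracycline-controlled transactivator is present. The plasmid does not encode such a transactivator, so it must be supplied separately. The Cebpa coding sequence, cloned via EcoRI sites, appears twice in tandem in the sequenced plasmid. The depositor notes that this duplication does not affect function, because the coding sequence contains a stop codon. A WPRE follows to enhance transcript stability and expression, then a truncated 3' LTR and a bGH poly(A) signal.

The construct comes from work on direct reprogramming of fibroblasts into antigen-presenting dendritic cells, consistent with use as one of a set of inducible transcription factor vectors delivered by lentiviral transduction.
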