Features (pLannotate 1.2.2; 33 found; start..end, strand, type, name):
     17..117     +  CDS            Rev (fragment): human immunodeficiency virus 1 (HIV-1) Rev protein; rev; enhances nuclear export of unspliced and incompletely spliced viral mRNAs
    167..284     +  misc_feature   cPPT/CTS: central polypurine tract and central termination sequence of HIV-1
    341..611     +  protein_bind   tetracycline response element: contains seven copies of the tetracycline operator tetO tetracycline repressor TetR
    622..639     +  misc_feature   MCS (fragment): pUC18/19 multiple cloning site
    644..682     +  promoter       minimal CMV promoter: human cytomegalovirus (CMV) immediate early promoter
    782..1858    +  CDS            Cebpa: CEBPA_MOUSE - Also known as Cebp From Mus musculus (Mouse).
   1868..2944    +  CDS            Cebpa: CEBPA_MOUSE - Also known as Cebp From Mus musculus (Mouse).
   2948..2972    +  misc_feature   MCS (fragment): pBluescript multiple cloning site
   2972..3560    +  misc_feature   WPRE: woodchuck hepatitis virus posttranscriptional regulatory element
   3497..4078    +  CDS            nef (fragment): NEF_HV1H2 - Experimental evidence at protein level: Swiss-Prot protein existence level 1. Extracellular Nef protein targets CD4(+) T-lymphocytes for apoptosis by interacting with CXCR4 surface receptors. From Human immunodeficiency virus type 1 group M subtype B (isolate HXB2) (HIV-1).
   4085..4265    +  LTR            5' LTR (truncated): truncated 5' long terminal repeat (LTR) from HIV-1
   4297..4521    +  polyA_signal   bGH poly(A) signal: bovine growth hormone polyadenylation signal
   4525..4546    +  promoter       SV40 promoter (fragment): SV40 enhancer and early promoter
   4567..4995    +  rep_origin     f1 ori (sequence partly withheld): f1 bacteriophage origin of replication; arrow indicates direction of (+) strand synthesis
   5009..5338    +  promoter       SV40 promoter: SV40 enhancer and early promoter
   5386..5433    +  promoter       EM7 promoter: synthetic bacterial promoter&nbsp
   5452..5826    +  CDS            BleoR: antibiotic-binding protein; Sh ble from Streptoalloteichus hindustanus; confers resistance to bleomycin, phleomycin, and Zeocin™
   5836..5961    +  CDS            ble (fragment): BLE_KLEPN - Experimental evidence at protein level: Swiss-Prot protein existence level 1. Binding protein with a strong affinity to the bleomycin family of antibiotics. Binds to CL990; an antimitotic-antibiotic compound. From Klebsiella pneumoniae.
   5956..6077    +  polyA_signal   SV40 poly(A) signal: SV40 polyadenylation signal
   6150..6166    -  protein_bind   lac operator: The lac repressor binds to the lac operator to inhibit transcription in E. coli. This inhibition can be relieved by adding lactose or isopropyl-β-D-thiogalactopyranoside (IPTG). lac repressor encoded by lacI
   6174..6204    -  promoter       lac promoter: promoter for the E. coli lac operon
   6219..6240    -  protein_bind   CAP binding site: CAP binding activates transcription in the presence of cAMP. E. coli catabolite activator protein
   6253..6345    -  CDS            lacI (fragment): lac repressor; lacI; The lac repressor binds to the lac operator to inhibit transcription in E. coli. This inhibition can be relieved by adding lactose or isopropyl-β-D-thiogalactopyranoside (IPTG).
   6528..7116    -  rep_origin     ori: high-copy-number ColE1/pMB1/pBR322/pUC origin of replication
   7287..8147    -  CDS            AmpR: β-lactamase; bla; confers resistance to ampicillin, carbenicillin, and related antibiotics
   8148..8252    -  promoter       AmpR promoter: bla
   8311..8363    -  misc_feature   bom (fragment): basis of mobility region from pBR322
   8518..8897    +  enhancer       CMV enhancer: human cytomegalovirus immediate early enhancer
   8898..9097    +  promoter       CMV promoter: human cytomegalovirus (CMV) immediate early promoter
   9115..9295    +  LTR            5' LTR (truncated): truncated 5' long terminal repeat (LTR) from HIV-1
   9342..9467    +  misc_feature   HIV-1 Ψ: packaging signal of human immunodeficiency virus type 1
   9451..9814    +  CDS            HIV-1 gag (fragment): gag protein from human immunodeficiency virus 1; gag
   9960..10193   +  misc_feature   RRE: The Rev response element (RRE) of HIV-1 allows for Rev-dependent mRNA export from the nucleus to the cytoplasm.
>Addgene plasmid #139834 | pFUW-tetO-Cebpa | addgene full sequence | sequence record 292075 | Addgene NGS Result
ACCATTATCGTTTCAGACCCACCTCCCAACCCCGAGGGGACCCGACAGGCCCGAAGGAATAGAAGAAGAA
GGTGGAGAGAGAGACAGAGACAGATCCATTCGATTAGTGAACGGATCGGCACTGCGTGCGCCAATTCTGC
AGACAAATGGCAGTATTCATCCACAATTTTAAAAGAAAAGGGGGGATTGGGGGGTACAGTGCAGGGGAAA
GAATAGTAGACATAATAGCAACAGACATACAAACTAAAGAATTACAAAAACAAATTACAAAAATTCAAAA
TTTTCGGGTTTATTACAGGGACAGCAGAGATCCAGTTTGGTTAGATCTCGAGTTTACCACTCCCTATCAG
TGATAGAGAAAAGTGAAAGTCGAGTTTACCACTCCCTATCAGTGATAGAGAAAAGTGAAAGTCGAGTTTA
CCACTCCCTATCAGTGATAGAGAAAAGTGAAAGTCGAGTTTACCACTCCCTATCAGTGATAGAGAAAAGT
GAAAGTCGAGTTTACCACTCCCTATCAGTGATAGAGAAAAGTGAAAGTCGAGTTTACCACTCCCTATCAG
TGATAGAGAAAAGTGAAAGTCGAGTTTACCACTCCCTATCAGTGATAGAGAAAAGTGAAAGTCGAGCTCG
GTACCCGGGTCGAGGTAGGCGTGTACGGTGGGAGGCCTATATAAGCAGAGCTCGTTTAGTGAACCGTCAG
ATCGCCTGGAGACGCCATCCACGCTGTTTTGACCTCCATAGAAGACACCGGGACCGATCCAGCCTCCGCG
GCCCCGAATTCATGGAGTCGGCCGACTTCTACGAGGTGGAGCCGCGGCCCCCGATGAGCAGTCACCTCCA
GAGCCCCCCGCACGCGCCCAGCAACGCCGCCTTTGGCTTTCCCCGGGGCGCGGGCCCCGCGCCGCCCCCA
GCCCCACCTGCCGCCCCGGAGCCGCTGGGCGGCATCTGCGAGCACGAGACGTCTATAGACATCAGCGCCT
ACATCGACCCGGCCGCCTTCAACGACGAGTTCCTGGCCGACCTCTTCCAGCACAGCCGACAGCAGGAGAA
GGCCAAGGCGGCGGCGGGCCCCGCGGGTGGCGGCGGTGACTTTGACTACCCGGGAGCCCCGGCGGGCCCC
GGCGGCGCGGTCATGTCCGCGGGGGCGCACGGGCCCCCTCCCGGCTACGGCTGTGCGGCGGCCGGCTACC
TGGACGGCAGGCTGGAGCCCCTGTACGAGCGCGTCGGGGCGCCCGCGCTACGGCCGCTGGTGATCAAACA
AGAGCCCCGCGAGGAGGACGAGGCGAAGCAGCTGGCGCTGGCCGGCCTCTTCCCCTACCAGCCACCGCCG
CCACCGCCACCGCCGCACCCGCACGCGTCTCCCGCGCACCTGGCCGCCCCCCACTTGCAGTTCCAGATCG
CGCACTGCGGCCAGACCACCATGCACCTGCAGCCTGGCCACCCCACACCGCCGCCCACGCCCGTGCCCAG
CCCGCACGCTGCGCCCGCCTTGGGTGCTGCGGGCCTGCCTGGCCCCGGGAGCGCGCTCAAGGGCTTGGCC
GGTGCGCACCCCGACCTCCGCACGGGAGGCGGCGGCGGTGGCAGCGGTGCCGGTGCGGGCAAAGCCAAGA
AGTCGGTGGACAAGAACAGCAACGAGTACCGGGTACGGCGGGAACGCAACAACATCGCGGTGCGCAAGAG
CCGAGATAAAGCCAAACAACGCAACGTGGAGACGCAACAGAAGGTGCTGGAGTTGACCAGTGACAATGAC
CGCCTGCGCAAGCGGGTGGAACAGCTGAGCCGTGAACTGGACACGCTGCGGGGCATCTTCCGCCAGCTGC
CTGAGAGCTCCTTGGTCAAGGCCATGGGCAACTGCGCGTGAGAATTCATGGAGTCGGCCGACTTCTACGA
GGTGGAGCCGCGGCCCCCGATGAGCAGTCACCTCCAGAGCCCCCCGCACGCGCCCAGCAACGCCGCCTTT
GGCTTTCCCCGGGGCGCGGGCCCCGCGCCGCCCCCAGCCCCACCTGCCGCCCCGGAGCCGCTGGGCGGCA
TCTGCGAGCACGAGACGTCTATAGACATCAGCGCCTACATCGACCCGGCCGCCTTCAACGACGAGTTCCT
GGCCGACCTCTTCCAGCACAGCCGACAGCAGGAGAAGGCCAAGGCGGCGGCGGGCCCCGCGGGTGGCGGC
GGTGACTTTGACTACCCGGGAGCCCCGGCGGGCCCCGGCGGCGCGGTCATGTCCGCGGGGGCGCACGGGC
CCCCTCCCGGCTACGGCTGTGCGGCGGCCGGCTACCTGGACGGCAGGCTGGAGCCCCTGTACGAGCGCGT
CGGGGCGCCCGCGCTACGGCCGCTGGTGATCAAACAAGAGCCCCGCGAGGAGGACGAGGCGAAGCAGCTG
GCGCTGGCCGGCCTCTTCCCCTACCAGCCACCGCCGCCACCGCCACCGCCGCACCCGCACGCGTCTCCCG
CGCACCTGGCCGCCCCCCACTTGCAGTTCCAGATCGCGCACTGCGGCCAGACCACCATGCACCTGCAGCC
TGGCCACCCCACACCGCCGCCCACGCCCGTGCCCAGCCCGCACGCTGCGCCCGCCTTGGGTGCTGCGGGC
CTGCCTGGCCCCGGGAGCGCGCTCAAGGGCTTGGCCGGTGCGCACCCCGACCTCCGCACGGGAGGCGGCG
GCGGTGGCAGCGGTGCCGGTGCGGGCAAAGCCAAGAAGTCGGTGGACAAGAACAGCAACGAGTACCGGGT
ACGGCGGGAACGCAACAACATCGCGGTGCGCAAGAGCCGAGATAAAGCCAAACAACGCAACGTGGAGACG
CAACAGAAGGTGCTGGAGTTGACCAGTGACAATGACCGCCTGCGCAAGCGGGTGGAACAGCTGAGCCGTG
AACTGGACACGCTGCGGGGCATCTTCCGCCAGCTGCCTGAGAGCTCCTTGGTCAAGGCCATGGGCAACTG
CGCGTGAGAATTCGATATCAAGCTTATCGATAATCAACCTCTGGATTACAAAATTTGTGAAAGATTGACT
GGTATTCTTAACTATGTTGCTCCTTTTACGCTATGTGGATACGCTGCTTTAATGCCTTTGTATCATGCTA
TTGCTTCCCGTATGGCTTTCATTTTCTCCTCCTTGTATAAATCCTGGTTGCTGTCTCTTTATGAGGAGTT
GTGGCCCGTTGTCAGGCAACGTGGCGTGGTGTGCACTGTGTTTGCTGACGCAACCCCCACTGGTTGGGGC
ATTGCCACCACCTGTCAGCTCCTTTCCGGGACTTTCGCTTTCCCCCTCCCTATTGCCACGGCGGAACTCA
TCGCCGCCTGCCTTGCCCGCTGCTGGACAGGGGCTCGGCTGTTGGGCACTGACAATTCCGTGGTGTTGTC
GGGGAAATCATCGTCCTTTCCTTGGCTGCTCGCCTGTGTTGCCACCTGGATTCTGCGCGGGACGTCCTTC
TGCTACGTCCCTTCGGCCCTCAATCCAGCGGACCTTCCTTCCCGCGGCCTGCTGCCGGCTCTGCGGCCTC
TTCCGCGTCTTCGCCTTCGCCCTCAGACGAGTCGGATCTCCCTTTGGGCCGCCTCCCCGCATCGATACCG
TCGACCTCGAGACCTAGAAAAACATGGAGCAATCACAAGTAGCAATACAGCAGCTACCAATGCTGATTGT
GCCTGGCTAGAAGCACAAGAGGAGGAGGAGGTGGGTTTTCCAGTCACACCTCAGGTACCTTTAAGACCAA
TGACTTACAAGGCAGCTGTAGATCTTAGCCACTTTTTAAAAGAAAAGGGGGGACTGGAAGGGCTAATTCA
CTCCCAACGAAGACAAGATATCCTTGATCTGTGGATCTACCACACACAAGGCTACTTCCCTGATTGGCAG
AACTACACACCAGGGCCAGGGATCAGATATCCACTGACCTTTGGATGGTGCTACAAGCTAGTACCAGTTG
AGCAAGAGAAGGTAGAAGAAGCCAATGAAGGAGAGAACACCCGCTTGTTACACCCTGTGAGCCTGCATGG
GATGGATGACCCGGAGAGAGAAGTATTAGAGTGGAGGTTTGACAGCCGCCTAGCATTTCATCACATGGCC
CGAGAGCTGCATCCGGACTGTACTGGGTCTCTCTGGTTAGACCAGATCTGAGCCTGGGAGCTCTCTGGCT
AACTAGGGAACCCACTGCTTAAGCCTCAATAAAGCTTGCCTTGAGTGCTTCAAGTAGTGTGTGCCCGTCT
GTTGTGTGACTCTGGTAACTAGAGATCCCTCAGACCCTTTTAGTCAGTGTGGAAAATCTCTAGCAGGGCC
CGTTTAAACCCGCTGATCAGCCTCGACTGTGCCTTCTAGTTGCCAGCCATCTGTTGTTTGCCCCTCCCCC
GTGCCTTCCTTGACCCTGGAAGGTGCCACTCCCACTGTCCTTTCCTAATAAAATGAGGAAATTGCATCGC
ATTGTCTGAGTAGGTGTCATTCTATTCTGGGGGGTGGGGTGGGGCAGGACAGCAAGGGGGAGGATTGGGA
AGACAATAGCAGGCATGCTGGGGATGCGGTGGGCTCTATGGCTTCTGAGGCGGAAAGAACCAGCTGGGGC
TCTAGGGGGTATCCCC
[124 nt withheld, positions 4567-4690]
C
[91 nt withheld, positions 4692-4782]
A
[49 nt withheld, positions 4784-4832]
CCTTTGACGTTGGAGTCCACGTTCTTT
[37 nt withheld, positions 4860-4896]
ACCCTATCTCGGTCTATTCTTTTGATTTATAAGGGATTTTGCCGATTTCGGCCTATTGGTTAAAAAATGA
GCTGATTTAACAAAAATTTAACGCGAATTAATTCTGTGGAATGTGTGTCAGTTAGGGTGTGGAAAGTCCC
CAGGCTCCCCAGCAGGCAGAAGTATGCAAAGCATGCATCTCAATTAGTCAGCAACCAGGTGTGGAAAGTC
CCCAGGCTCCCCAGCAGGCAGAAGTATGCAAAGCATGCATCTCAATTAGTCAGCAACCATAGTCCCGCCC
CTAACTCCGCCCATCCCGCCCCTAACTCCGCCCAGTTCCGCCCATTCTCCGCCCCATGGCTGACTAATTT
TTTTTATTTATGCAGAGGCCGAGGCCGCCTCTGCCTCTGAGCTATTCCAGAAGTAGTGAGGAGGCTTTTT
TGGAGGCCTAGGCTTTTGCAAAAAGCTCCCGGGAGCTTGTATATCCATTTTCGGATCTGATCAGCACGTG
TTGACAATTAATCATCGGCATAGTATATCGGCATAGTATAATACGACAAGGTGAGGAACTAAACCATGGC
CAAGTTGACCAGTGCCGTTCCGGTGCTCACCGCGCGCGACGTCGCCGGAGCGGTCGAGTTCTGGACCGAC
CGGCTCGGGTTCTCCCGGGACTTCGTGGAGGACGACTTCGCCGGTGTGGTCCGGGACGACGTGACCCTGT
TCATCAGCGCGGTCCAGGACCAGGTGGTGCCGGACAACACCCTGGCCTGGGTGTGGGTGCGCGGCCTGGA
CGAGCTGTACGCCGAGTGGTCGGAGGTCGTGTCCACGAACTTCCGGGACGCCTCCGGGCCGGCCATGACC
GAGATCGGCGAGCAGCCGTGGGGGCGGGAGTTCGCCCTGCGCGACCCGGCCGGCAACTGCGTGCACTTCG
TGGCCGAGGAGCAGGACTGACACGTGCTACGAGATTTCGATTCCACCGCCGCCTTCTATGAAAGGTTGGG
CTTCGGAATCGTTTTCCGGGACGCCGGCTGGATGATCCTCCAGCGCGGGGATCTCATGCTGGAGTTCTTC
GCCCACCCCAACTTGTTTATTGCAGCTTATAATGGTTACAAATAAAGCAATAGCATCACAAATTTCACAA
ATAAAGCATTTTTTTCACTGCATTCTAGTTGTGGTTTGTCCAAACTCATCAATGTATCTTATCATGTCTG
TATACCGTCGACCTCTAGCTAGAGCTTGGCGTAATCATGGTCATAGCTGTTTCCTGTGTGAAATTGTTAT
CCGCTCACAATTCCACACAACATACGAGCCGGAAGCATAAAGTGTAAAGCCTGGGGTGCCTAATGAGTGA
GCTAACTCACATTAATTGCGTTGCGCTCACTGCCCGCTTTCCAGTCGGGAAACCTGTCGTGCCAGCTGCA
TTAATGAATCGGCCAACGCGCGGGGAGAGGCGGTTTGCGTATTGGGCGCTCTTCCGCTTCCTCGCTCACT
GACTCGCTGCGCTCGGTCGTTCGGCTGCGGCGAGCGGTATCAGCTCACTCAAAGGCGGTAATACGGTTAT
CCACAGAATCAGGGGATAACGCAGGAAAGAACATGTGAGCAAAAGGCCAGCAAAAGGCCAGGAACCGTAA
AAAGGCCGCGTTGCTGGCGTTTTTCCATAGGCTCCGCCCCCCTGACGAGCATCACAAAAATCGACGCTCA
AGTCAGAGGTGGCGAAACCCGACAGGACTATAAAGATACCAGGCGTTTCCCCCTGGAAGCTCCCTCGTGC
GCTCTCCTGTTCCGACCCTGCCGCTTACCGGATACCTGTCCGCCTTTCTCCCTTCGGGAAGCGTGGCGCT
TTCTCATAGCTCACGCTGTAGGTATCTCAGTTCGGTGTAGGTCGTTCGCTCCAAGCTGGGCTGTGTGCAC
GAACCCCCCGTTCAGCCCGACCGCTGCGCCTTATCCGGTAACTATCGTCTTGAGTCCAACCCGGTAAGAC
ACGACTTATCGCCACTGGCAGCAGCCACTGGTAACAGGATTAGCAGAGCGAGGTATGTAGGCGGTGCTAC
AGAGTTCTTGAAGTGGTGGCCTAACTACGGCTACACTAGAAGAACAGTATTTGGTATCTGCGCTCTGCTG
AAGCCAGTTACCTTCGGAAAAAGAGTTGGTAGCTCTTGATCCGGCAAACAAACCACCGCTGGTAGCGGTG
GTTTTTTTGTTTGCAAGCAGCAGATTACGCGCAGAAAAAAAGGATCTCAAGAAGATCCTTTGATCTTTTC
TACGGGGTCTGACGCTCAGTGGAACGAAAACTCACGTTAAGGGATTTTGGTCATGAGATTATCAAAAAGG
ATCTTCACCTAGATCCTTTTAAATTAAAAATGAAGTTTTAAATCAATCTAAAGTATATATGAGTAAACTT
GGTCTGACAGTTACCAATGCTTAATCAGTGAGGCACCTATCTCAGCGATCTGTCTATTTCGTTCATCCAT
AGTTGCCTGACTCCCCGTCGTGTAGATAACTACGATACGGGAGGGCTTACCATCTGGCCCCAGTGCTGCA
ATGATACCGCGAGACCCACGCTCACCGGCTCCAGATTTATCAGCAATAAACCAGCCAGCCGGAAGGGCCG
AGCGCAGAAGTGGTCCTGCAACTTTATCCGCCTCCATCCAGTCTATTAATTGTTGCCGGGAAGCTAGAGT
AAGTAGTTCGCCAGTTAATAGTTTGCGCAACGTTGTTGCCATTGCTACAGGCATCGTGGTGTCACGCTCG
TCGTTTGGTATGGCTTCATTCAGCTCCGGTTCCCAACGATCAAGGCGAGTTACATGATCCCCCATGTTGT
GCAAAAAAGCGGTTAGCTCCTTCGGTCCTCCGATCGTTGTCAGAAGTAAGTTGGCCGCAGTGTTATCACT
CATGGTTATGGCAGCACTGCATAATTCTCTTACTGTCATGCCATCCGTAAGATGCTTTTCTGTGACTGGT
GAGTACTCAACCAAGTCATTCTGAGAATAGTGTATGCGGCGACCGAGTTGCTCTTGCCCGGCGTCAATAC
GGGATAATACCGCGCCACATAGCAGAACTTTAAAAGTGCTCATCATTGGAAAACGTTCTTCGGGGCGAAA
ACTCTCAAGGATCTTACCGCTGTTGAGATCCAGTTCGATGTAACCCACTCGTGCACCCAACTGATCTTCA
GCATCTTTTACTTTCACCAGCGTTTCTGGGTGAGCAAAAACAGGAAGGCAAAATGCCGCAAAAAAGGGAA
TAAGGGCGACACGGAAATGTTGAATACTCATACTCTTCCTTTTTCAATATTATTGAAGCATTTATCAGGG
TTATTGTCTCATGAGCGGATACATATTTGAATGTATTTAGAAAAATAAACAAATAGGGGTTCCGCGCACA
TTTCCCCGAAAAGTGCCACCTGACGTCGACGGATCGGGAGATCTCCCGATCCCCTATGGTGCACTCTCAG
TACAATCTGCTCTGATGCCGCATAGTTAAGCCAGTATCTGCTCCCTGCTTGTGTGTTGGAGGTCGCTGAG
TAGTGCGCGAGCAAAATTTAAGCTACAACAAGGCAAGGCTTGACCGACAATTGCATGAAGAATCTGCTTA
GGGTTAGGCGTTTTGCGCTGCTTCGCGATGTACGGGCCAGATATACGCGTTGACATTGATTATTGACTAG
TTATTAATAGTAATCAATTACGGGGTCATTAGTTCATAGCCCATATATGGAGTTCCGCGTTACATAACTT
ACGGTAAATGGCCCGCCTGGCTGACCGCCCAACGACCCCCGCCCATTGACGTCAATAATGACGTATGTTC
CCATAGTAACGCCAATAGGGACTTTCCATTGACGTCAATGGGTGGAGTATTTACGGTAAACTGCCCACTT
GGCAGTACATCAAGTGTATCATATGCCAAGTACGCCCCCTATTGACGTCAATGACGGTAAATGGCCCGCC
TGGCATTATGCCCAGTACATGACCTTATGGGACTTTCCTACTTGGCAGTACATCTACGTATTAGTCATCG
CTATTACCATGGTGATGCGGTTTTGGCAGTACATCAATGGGCGTGGATAGCGGTTTGACTCACGGGGATT
TCCAAGTCTCCACCCCATTGACGTCAATGGGAGTTTGTTTTGGCACCAAAATCAACGGGACTTTCCAAAA
TGTCGTAACAACTCCGCCCCATTGACGCAAATGGGCGGTAGGCGTGTACGGTGGGAGGTCTATATAAGCA
GCGCGTTTTGCCTGTACTGGGTCTCTCTGGTTAGACCAGATCTGAGCCTGGGAGCTCTCTGGCTAACTAG
GGAACCCACTGCTTAAGCCTCAATAAAGCTTGCCTTGAGTGCTTCAAGTAGTGTGTGCCCGTCTGTTGTG
TGACTCTGGTAACTAGAGATCCCTCAGACCCTTTTAGTCAGTGTGGAAAATCTCTAGCAGTGGCGCCCGA
ACAGGGACTTGAAAGCGAAAGGGAAACCAGAGGAGCTCTCTCGACGCAGGACTCGGCTTGCTGAAGCGCG
CACGGCAAGAGGCGAGGGGCGGCGACTGGTGAGTACGCCAAAAATTTTGACTAGCGGAGGCTAGAAGGAG
AGAGATGGGTGCGAGAGCGTCAGTATTAAGCGGGGGAGAATTAGATCGCGATGGGAAAAAATTCGGTTAA
GGCCAGGGGGAAAGAAAAAATATAAATTAAAACATATAGTATGGGCAAGCAGGGAGCTAGAACGATTCGC
AGTTAATCCTGGCCTGTTAGAAACATCAGAAGGCTGTAGACAAATACTGGGACAGCTACAACCATCCCTT
CAGACAGGATCAGAAGAACTTAGATCATTATATAATACAGTAGCAACCCTCTATTGTGTGCATCAAAGGA
TAGAGATAAAAGACACCAAGGAAGCTTTAGACAAGATAGAGGAAGAGCAAAACAAAAGTAAGACCACCGC
ACAGCAAGCGGCCGCTGATCTTCAGACCTGGAGGAGGAGATATGAGGGACAATTGGAGAAGTGAATTATA
TAAATATAAAGTAGTAAAAATTGAACCATTAGGAGTAGCACCCACCAAGGCAAAGAGAAGAGTGGTGCAG
AGAGAAAAAAGAGCAGTGGGAATAGGAGCTTTGTTCCTTGGGTTCTTGGGAGCAGCAGGAAGCACTATGG
GCGCAGCGTCAATGACGCTGACGGTACAGGCCAGACAATTATTGTCTGGTATAGTGCAGCAGCAGAACAA
TTTGCTGAGGGCTATTGAGGCGCAACAGCATCTGTTGCAACTCACAGTCTGGGGCATCAAGCAGCTCCAG
GCAAGAATCCTGGCTGTGGAAAGATACCTAAAGGATCAACAGCTCCTGGGGATTTGGGGTTGCTCTGGAA
AACTCATTTGCACCACTGCTGTGCCTTGGAATGCTAGTTGGAGTAATAAATCTCTGGAACAGATTTGGAA
TCACACGACCTGGATGGAGTGGGACAGAGAAATTAACAATTACACAAGCTTAATACACTCCTTAATTGAA
GAATCGCAAAACCAGCAAGAAAAGAATGAACAAGAATTATTGGAATTAGATAAATGGGCAAGTTTGTGGA
ATTGGTTTAACATAACAAATTGGCTGTGGTATATAAAATTATTCATAATGATAGTAGGAGGCTTGGTAGG
TTTAAGAATAGTTTTTGCTGTACTTTCTATAGTGAATAGAGTTAGGCAGGGATATTC
